Addgene plasmid #102368: pAAV-EF1a-FLEX-T-RG
Purpose: Express cre dependent TVA and SADB19 RG (biscistronic) as an AAV
Depositing lab: Troy Margrie. Depositing organization: University College London. Publication: A Circuit for Integration of Head- and Visual-Motion Signals in Layer 6 of Mouse Primary Visual Cortex. Velez-Fort M, Bracey EF, Keshavarzi S, Rousseau CV, Cossell L, Lenzi SC, Strom M, Margrie TW. Neuron. 2018 Apr 4;98(1):179-191.e6. doi: 10.1016/j.neuron.2018.02.023. Epub 2018 Mar 15. PubMed 29551490.
Backbone
  Vector backbone: pGTB Addgene 26197
  Backbone manufacturer: EM Callaway
  Backbone size w/o insert (bp): 5655
  Total vector size (bp): 7782
  Modifications to backbone: Replaced GFP-2A-TVA with TVA
  Vector type: Mammalian Expression, AAV
Growth in bacteria
  Bacterial resistance: Ampicillin, 100 μg/mL
  Growth temperature: 37°C
  Growth strain: NEB Stable
  Copy number: High Copy
Gene/Insert
  Gene/Insert name: TVA E2A-RG
  Species: Synthetic
  Insert size (bp): 2127
  Promoter: Ef1a
  Cloning method: Ligation Independent Cloning
  Sequencing primers: 5′ ATTTGCCCTTTTTGAGTTTGG; 3′ GTTGATTATCGATAAGC
Terms and licenses: Academic/Nonprofit Terms; Industry Terms: Not Available to Industry
How to cite: pAAV-EF1a-FLEX-T-RG was a gift from Troy Margrie (Addgene plasmid # 102368 ; http://n2t.net/addgene:102368 ; RRID:Addgene_102368)
