[The description below was written by a language model from this plasmid's Addgene catalogue record, the feature table of its GenBank file and pLannotate feature annotations shown in this document.]
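Description:
pAAV-EF1a-FLEX-T-RG is an AAV transfer plasmid for Cre-dependent mammalian expression of two rabies-tracing helper proteins from a single cassette. It derives from the pGTB backbone, in which the original GFP-2A-TVA segment was replaced with TVA alone, leaving no fluorescent reporter. The plasmid is maintained in bacteria through a high-copy ColE1/pUC-type origin and an ampicillin resistance gene (beta-lactamase), and it also carries an f1 phage origin. AAV2 inverted terminal repeats flank the expression cassette so that it can be packaged into recombinant AAV particles. The deposited map is 7,782 bp, while the sequencing-derived record is 7,772 bp and detects one ITR only as fragments. This kind of discrepancy is common for these repeat structures.

Between the ITRs, the human EF-1α promoter with its first intron drives a roughly 2.1 kb synthetic insert. The insert encodes TVA, annotated by similarity to the quail receptor for subgroup A avian sarcoma virus, joined through an E2A ribosome-skipping peptide to the SAD B19 rabies virus glycoprotein (RG). This open reading frame sits in the antisense orientation and is bracketed by opposing lox2272 and loxP pairs in a FLEX arrangement. Cre recombination inverts the cassette and then locks it in the sense orientation, so both proteins are made as separate polypeptides only in Cre-expressing cells. A WPRE and the human growth hormone polyadenylation signal follow the cassette to improve transcript stability and processing.

The combination is typical of monosynaptic retrograde tracing. TVA allows EnvA-pseudotyped, glycoprotein-deleted rabies virus to enter selectively, and RG supplies the missing glycoprotein for spread to presynaptic partners. The associated publication concerns circuit mapping in mouse visual cortex.
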