LOCUS       Exported 7782 bp ds-DNA circular SYN 12-MAY-2021
DEFINITION  Express cre dependent TVA and SADB19 RG (biscistronic) as an AAV.
ACCESSION   .
VERSION     .
KEYWORDS    pAAV-EF1a-FLEX-T-RG
SOURCE      synthetic DNA construct
  ORGANISM  synthetic DNA construct
REFERENCE   1 (bases 1 to 7782)
  AUTHORS   Velez-Fort M, Bracey EF, Keshavarzi S, Rousseau CV, Cossell L, Lenzi
            SC, Strom M, Margrie TW
  TITLE     A Circuit for Integration of Head- and Visual-Motion Signals in
            Layer 6 of Mouse Primary Visual Cortex.
  JOURNAL   Neuron. 2018 Apr 4;98(1):179-191.e6. doi:
            10.1016/j.neuron.2018.02.023. Epub 2018 Mar 15.
  PUBMED    29551490
REFERENCE   2 (bases 1 to 7782)
  AUTHORS   .
  TITLE     Direct Submission
  JOURNAL   Exported May 12, 2021 from SnapGene Server 1.1.58
            http://www.snapgene.com
FEATURES             Location/Qualifiers
     source          1..7782
                     /organism="synthetic DNA construct"
                     /mol_type="other DNA"
     repeat_region   1..141
                     /label=AAV2 ITR
                     /note="inverted terminal repeat of adeno-associated virus
                     serotype 2"
     repeat_region   12..141
                     /label=AAV2 ITR
     promoter        242..1419
                     /label=EF-1-alpha promoter
                     /note="strong constitutive promoter for human elongation
                     factor EF-1-alpha"
     intron          473..1410
                     /label=EF-1-alpha intron A
                     /note="intron upstream of the start codon of human
                     EF-1-alpha"
     primer_bind     1367..1387
                     /label=EF1a-F
                     /note="Human elongation factor-1a promoter, forward primer"
     regulatory      1441..1450
                     /regulatory_class="other"
                     /note="vertebrate consensus sequence for strong initiation
                     of translation (Kozak, 1987)"
     protein_bind    complement(1453..1486)
                     /label=lox2272
                     /bound_moiety="Cre recombinase"
                     /note="Cre-mediated recombination occurs in the 8-bp core
                     sequence (GGATACTT). lox2272 sites are compatible with each
                     other, but incompatible with loxP or loxN sites (Lee and
                     Saito, 1988)."
     protein_bind    complement(1549..1582)
                     /label=loxP
                     /bound_moiety="Cre recombinase"
                     /note="Cre-mediated recombination occurs in the 8-bp core
                     sequence (GCATACAT)."
     CDS             complement(3173..3232)
                     /codon_start=1
                     /product="2A peptide from equine rhinitis A virus
                     polyprotein"
                     /label=E2A
                     /note="Eukaryotic ribosomes fail to insert a peptide bond
                     between the Gly and Pro residues, yielding separate
                     polypeptides."
                     /translation="QCTNYALLKLAGDVESNPGP"
     protein_bind    3730..3763
                     /label=lox2272
                     /bound_moiety="Cre recombinase"
                     /note="Cre-mediated recombination occurs in the 8-bp core
                     sequence (GGATACTT). lox2272 sites are compatible with each
                     other, but incompatible with loxP or loxN sites (Lee and
                     Saito, 1988)."
     protein_bind    3834..3867
                     /label=loxP
                     /bound_moiety="Cre recombinase"
                     /note="Cre-mediated recombination occurs in the 8-bp core
                     sequence (GCATACAT)."
     misc_feature    3909..4497
                     /label=WPRE
                     /note="woodchuck hepatitis virus posttranscriptional
                     regulatory element"
     primer_bind     complement(3962..3982)
                     /label=WPRE-R
                     /note="WPRE, reverse primer"
     CDS             complement(4380..4391)
                     /codon_start=1
                     /product="Factor Xa recognition and cleavage site"
                     /label=Factor Xa site
                     /translation="IEGR"
     polyA_signal    4529..5005
                     /label=hGH poly(A) signal
                     /note="human growth hormone polyadenylation signal"
     primer_bind     complement(4728..4747)
                     /label=hGH-PA-R
                     /note="Human growth hormone terminator, reverse primer"
     repeat_region   5045..5185
                     /label=AAV2 ITR
                     /note="inverted terminal repeat of adeno-associated virus
                     serotype 2"
     repeat_region   5045..5174
                     /label=AAV2 ITR
     rep_origin      5260..5715
                     /direction=RIGHT
                     /label=f1 ori
                     /note="f1 bacteriophage origin of replication; arrow
                     indicates direction of (+) strand synthesis"
     primer_bind     complement(5347..5366)
                     /label=F1ori-R
                     /note="F1 origin, reverse primer"
     primer_bind     5557..5578
                     /label=F1ori-F
                     /note="F1 origin, forward primer"
     primer_bind     complement(5732..5751)
                     /label=pRS-marker
                     /note="pRS vectors, use to sequence yeast selectable
                     marker"
     primer_bind     5851..5873
                     /label=pGEX 3'
                     /note="pGEX vectors, reverse primer"
     primer_bind     complement(5911..5929)
                     /label=pBRforEco
                     /note="pBR322 vectors, upsteam of EcoRI site, forward
                     primer"
     promoter        5997..6101
                     /gene="bla"
                     /label=AmpR promoter
     CDS             6102..6962
                     /codon_start=1
                     /gene="bla"
                     /product="beta-lactamase"
                     /label=AmpR
                     /note="confers resistance to ampicillin, carbenicillin, and
                     related antibiotics"
                     /translation="MSIQHFRVALIPFFAAFCLPVFAHPETLVKVKDAEDQLGARVGYI
                     ELDLNSGKILESFRPEERFPMMSTFKVLLCGAVLSRIDAGQEQLGRRIHYSQNDLVEYS
                     PVTEKHLTDGMTVRELCSAAITMSDNTAANLLLTTIGGPKELTAFLHNMGDHVTRLDRW
                     EPELNEAIPNDERDTTMPVAMATTLRKLLTGELLTLASRQQLIDWMEADKVAGPLLRSA
                     LPAGWFIADKSGAGERGSRGIIAALGPDGKPSRIVVIYTTGSQATMDERNRQIAEIGAS
                     LIKHW"
     primer_bind     complement(6320..6339)
                     /label=Amp-R
                     /note="Ampicillin resistance gene, reverse primer"
     rep_origin      7133..7721
                     /direction=RIGHT
                     /label=ori
                     /note="high-copy-number ColE1/pMB1/pBR322/pUC origin of
                     replication"
     primer_bind     7622..7641
                     /label=pBR322ori-F
                     /note="pBR322 origin, forward primer"
ORIGIN
        1 cctgcaggca gctgcgcgct cgctcgctca ctgaggccgc ccgggcaaag cccgggcgtc
       61 gggcgacctt tggtcgcccg gcctcagtga gcgagcgagc gcgcagagag ggagtggcca
      121 actccatcac taggggttcc tgcggccgca cgcgtaagct ttgcaaagat ggataaagtt
      181 ttaaacagag aggaatcttt gcagctaatg gaccttctag gtcttgaaag gagtgggaat
      241 tggctccggt gcccgtcagt gggcagagcg cacatcgccc acagtccccg agaagttggg
      301 gggaggggtc ggcaattgaa ccggtgccta gagaaggtgg cgcggggtaa actgggaaag
      361 tgatgtcgtg tactggctcc gcctttttcc cgagggtggg ggagaaccgt atataagtgc
      421 agtagtcgcc gtgaacgttc tttttcgcaa cgggtttgcc gccagaacac aggtaagtgc
      481 cgtgtgtggt tcccgcgggc ctggcctctt tacgggttat ggcccttgcg tgccttgaat
      541 tacttccact ggctgcagta cgtgattctt gatcccgagc ttcgggttgg aagtgggtgg
      601 gagagttcga ggccttgcgc ttaaggagcc ccttcgcctc gtgcttgagt tgaggcctgg
      661 cctgggcgct ggggccgccg cgtgcgaatc tggtggcacc ttcgcgcctg tctcgctgct
      721 ttcgataagt ctctagccat ttaaaatttt tgatgacctg ctgcgacgct ttttttctgg
      781 caagatagtc ttgtaaatgc gggccaagat ctgcacactg gtatttcggt ttttggggcc
      841 gcgggcggcg acggggcccg tgcgtcccag cgcacatgtt cggcgaggcg gggcctgcga
      901 gcgcggccac cgagaatcgg acgggggtag tctcaagctg gccggcctgc tctggtgcct
      961 ggcctcgcgc cgccgtgtat cgccccgccc tgggcggcaa ggctggcccg gtcggcacca
     1021 gttgcgtgag cggaaagatg gccgcttccc ggccctgctg cagggagctc aaaatggagg
     1081 acgcggcgct cgggagagcg ggcgggtgag tcacccacac aaaggaaaag ggcctttccg
     1141 tcctcagccg tcgcttcatg tgactccacg gagtaccggg cgccgtccag gcacctcgat
     1201 tagttctcga gcttttggag tacgtcgtct ttaggttggg gggaggggtt ttatgcgatg
     1261 gagtttcccc acactgagtg ggtggagact gaagttaggc cagcttggca cttgatgtaa
     1321 ttctccttgg aatttgccct ttttgagttt ggatcttggt tcattctcaa gcctcagaca
     1381 gtggttcaaa gtttttttct tccatttcag gtgtcgtgag gtaccggatc ctctagagcc
     1441 gccaccatgg ccataacttc gtataaagta tcctatacga agttatatca aaataggaag
     1501 accaatgctt caccatcgac ccgaattgcc aagcatcacc atcgacccat aacttcgtat
     1561 aatgtatgct atacgaagtt atacttcaac tagttcacag tctggtctcg ccgccgctct
     1621 tgtggctctc ccagctgctg atgatcttgc cgctctgggg ggtcacgctc acctctctgc
     1681 cggtgcctct caggttgtgc tgggtgggct cgcttctgtt cactcttctg cagcaggtca
     1741 tcaggaagat gatcagcatc agggcggtca gggcgccggc gctcagcagc acgtacttgc
     1801 cccagttggg caggcccagg tccacgccgc tcacctggtt gtgcacgtcg ggcaggtgca
     1861 cctccacgaa gtcctcggcc tcgtcgccgt ccttgaacac ggtgctgggg tcggccaggg
     1921 ggtgcaccag ggggatcacg ctgctctcca gcagctccat gtgctgctgc agcaggctgc
     1981 tctgcatctc ggggatcagc acgttgccgt cggggcccag gatgatgccg ttgaagaaca
     2041 cgccgttcac gtgggggtgg catctgccgc ccactctcag gcagcccttg ctgggcagga
     2101 tctcgttcca ggttctcacg ctcttgtagt gggcgtcggc ctccatcagg gtcttgttga
     2161 agatggtgta ggccttgccg aagccgggca ccagctttct caggtggctc agtcttctga
     2221 agctcacgct cttggtggtc atgatgctct ccagggcgtc caggcactcc tctctctttc
     2281 tcaccagctc ctccaccacc aggtgctcga tctcgtcgct tctgaagtcg tgcaggttca
     2341 ccagcttgtc gggggggcac cacttggtct cgttgctggt ctgcatgctc acccaggtgc
     2401 cgtccatcag tctcaggccc agcacgccgc acagcttcag cttgcaggcg cccttcaggc
     2461 tcttgtacag gcctctctcg tccacgaagc cgcaggtctc gctgcccttg ctggctctct
     2521 tgcctctgct gttggtgaag atgtcgcagc tcatgcccag tctggggttc tcgggcatcc
     2581 agatggtgta gtcgtggttg gtgctgcagt aggtgctgct cacggccacg ccgctgcact
     2641 tgccgctggg gaacactctg ctgtgcaggc ttctgtcgta ggggtccagg tcggccacgc
     2701 tggggctgat gatcaccagg ctctccttgg tggtcttcac ggttctcagc catctgtagt
     2761 cggggtaggg gttgtgcagg ctctcctcgt atctggggtc gccggccatc ttccagttgt
     2821 aggcggctct gcaggcgtcg ggggtgggtc tgaagtgctt tctcttgaag gtggtggtca
     2881 cgtagcccac gaagttggtg taggtctcgg cctcggtcac cacgccggtg caggtgaagc
     2941 cgttcacctt gatggccagg atgtagccca ccttcagctc catgtagctg aagccgctca
     3001 ggttggtgca gccctcgtcc tccaccacca ggttgttggg gcagctcagg tggtggatgt
     3061 cgatggggct ccaggggccc agcttgtcgg ggatggtgta gatggggaac ttgccgaagc
     3121 acagggggaa caccagcagg ggcacgaaca gcagggcctg gggcactccg gaaggaccgg
     3181 ggttactttc aacatcgcca gcgagtttca acaaagcgta gttagtacat tgaccactac
     3241 cgctagcgga gaacaagtct gcctggctct tgtcaggcac cagcagctcc ttggatgcgc
     3301 tttcaagact gaagatgtca gacctgcttt ttgctttgga cttcccccat gcagcgatac
     3361 cacccacagc taccaggcag cacaggagca ctgcagtgat cagcatccac atgcggccgt
     3421 gattcctggc tggcagagca cgtccaggag caggggcagt gggagcctct gtgccgttgt
     3481 ccgtgggcac cgcggggatc gcgctggtcc cgcagcccca ctcgtcccgc ccgtcgtcgc
     3541 agtcggggtg tccgtcgcac agccagtcct gcgggtaaca ctccccgtgg gcaccgggcg
     3601 gctccgagca gcggaactga ccgggggggc aacgggacaa agaaccgtta ccggacccgt
     3661 taccggtcac gttaccgggc agcagcagca gcagcagcgc gggcagcagc cgcgcatcga
     3721 tgtcgacgca taacttcgta taggatactt tatacgaagt tatctttggg attcttccta
     3781 ttttgatcca agcatcacca tcgaccctct agtccagatc tcaccatcga cccataactt
     3841 cgtatagcat acattatacg aagttatgtc cctcgaagag gttcgaattc gatatcaagc
     3901 ttatcgataa tcaacctctg gattacaaaa tttgtgaaag attgactggt attcttaact
     3961 atgttgctcc ttttacgcta tgtggatacg ctgctttaat gcctttgtat catgctattg
     4021 cttcccgtat ggctttcatt ttctcctcct tgtataaatc ctggttgctg tctctttatg
     4081 aggagttgtg gcccgttgtc aggcaacgtg gcgtggtgtg cactgtgttt gctgacgcaa
     4141 cccccactgg ttggggcatt gccaccacct gtcagctcct ttccgggact ttcgctttcc
     4201 ccctccctat tgccacggcg gaactcatcg ccgcctgcct tgcccgctgc tggacagggg
     4261 ctcggctgtt gggcactgac aattccgtgg tgttgtcggg gaaatcatcg tcctttcctt
     4321 ggctgctcgc ctatgttgcc acctggattc tgcgcgggac gtccttctgc tacgtccctt
     4381 cggccctcaa tccagcggac cttccttccc gcggcctgct gccggctctg cggcctcttc
     4441 cgcgtcttcg ccttcgccct cagacgagtc ggatctccct ttgggccgcc tccccgcatc
     4501 gataccgagc gctgctcgag agatctacgg gtggcatccc tgtgacccct ccccagtgcc
     4561 tctcctggcc ctggaagttg ccactccagt gcccaccagc cttgtcctaa taaaattaag
     4621 ttgcatcatt ttgtctgact aggtgtcctt ctataatatt atggggtgga ggggggtggt
     4681 atggagcaag gggcaagttg ggaagacaac ctgtagggcc tgcggggtct attgggaacc
     4741 aagctggagt gcagtggcac aatcttggct cactgcaatc tccgcctcct gggttcaagc
     4801 gattctcctg cctcagcctc ccgagttgtt gggattccag gcatgcatga ccaggctcag
     4861 ctaatttttg tttttttggt agagacgggg tttcaccata ttggccaggc tggtctccaa
     4921 ctcctaatct caggtgatct acccaccttg gcctcccaaa ttgctgggat tacaggcgtg
     4981 aaccactgct cccttccctg tccttctgat tttgtaggta accacgtgcg gaccgagcgg
     5041 ccgcaggaac ccctagtgat ggagttggcc actccctctc tgcgcgctcg ctcgctcact
     5101 gaggccgggc gaccaaaggt cgcccgacgc ccgggctttg cccgggcggc ctcagtgagc
     5161 gagcgagcgc gcagctgcct gcaggggcgc ctgatgcggt attttctcct tacgcatctg
     5221 tgcggtattt cacaccgcat annnnnnnnn nnnnnnnnnn nnnnnnnnnn nnnnnnnnnn
     5281 nnnnnnnnnn nnnnnnnnnn nnnnnnnnnn nnnnnnnnnn nnnnnnnnnn nnnnnnnnnn
     5341 nnnnnnnnnn nnnnnnnnnn nnnnnnnnnn nnnnnnnnnn nnncnnnnnn nnnnnnnnnn
     5401 nnnnnnnnnn nnnnnnnnnn nnnnnnnnnn nnnnnnnnnn nnnnnnnnnn nnnnnnnnnn
     5461 nnnnnnnnnn nnnnnnnnnn nnnnnnnnnn nnnnnnnnnn nnnnnnnnnn nnnnnnnnnn
     5521 nnnnnccttt gacgttggag tccacgttct ttaatagtgg actcttgttc caaactggaa
     5581 caacactcaa ccctatctcg ggctattctt ttgatttata agggattttg ccgatttcgg
     5641 cctattggtt aaaaaatgag ctgatttaac aaaaatttaa cgcgaatttt aacaaaatat
     5701 taacgtttac aattttatgg tgcactctca gtacaatctg ctctgatgcc gcatagttaa
     5761 gccagccccg acacccgcca acacccgctg acgcgccctg acgggcttgt ctgctcccgg
     5821 catccgctta cagacaagct gtgaccgtct ccgggagctg catgtgtcag aggttttcac
     5881 cgtcatcacc gaaacgcgcg agacgaaagg gcctcgtgat acgcctattt ttataggtta
     5941 atgtcatgat aataatggtt tcttagacgt caggtggcac ttttcgggga aatgtgcgcg
     6001 gaacccctat ttgtttattt ttctaaatac attcaaatat gtatccgctc atgagacaat
     6061 aaccctgata aatgcttcaa taatattgaa aaaggaagag tatgagtatt caacatttcc
     6121 gtgtcgccct tattcccttt tttgcggcat tttgccttcc tgtttttgct cacccagaaa
     6181 cgctggtgaa agtaaaagat gctgaagatc agttgggtgc acgagtgggt tacatcgaac
     6241 tggatctcaa cagcggtaag atccttgaga gttttcgccc cgaagaacgt tttccaatga
     6301 tgagcacttt taaagttctg ctatgtggcg cggtattatc ccgtattgac gccgggcaag
     6361 agcaactcgg tcgccgcata cactattctc agaatgactt ggttgagtac tcaccagtca
     6421 cagaaaagca tcttacggat ggcatgacag taagagaatt atgcagtgct gccataacca
     6481 tgagtgataa cactgcggcc aacttacttc tgacaacgat cggaggaccg aaggagctaa
     6541 ccgctttttt gcacaacatg ggggatcatg taactcgcct tgatcgttgg gaaccggagc
     6601 tgaatgaagc cataccaaac gacgagcgtg acaccacgat gcctgtagca atggcaacaa
     6661 cgttgcgcaa actattaact ggcgaactac ttactctagc ttcccggcaa caattaatag
     6721 actggatgga ggcggataaa gttgcaggac cacttctgcg ctcggccctt ccggctggct
     6781 ggtttattgc tgataaatct ggagccggtg agcgtgggtc tcgcggtatc attgcagcac
     6841 tggggccaga tggtaagccc tcccgtatcg tagttatcta cacgacgggg agtcaggcaa
     6901 ctatggatga acgaaataga cagatcgctg agataggtgc ctcactgatt aagcattggt
     6961 aactgtcaga ccaagtttac tcatatatac tttagattga tttaaaactt catttttaat
     7021 ttaaaaggat ctaggtgaag atcctttttg ataatctcat gaccaaaatc ccttaacgtg
     7081 agttttcgtt ccactgagcg tcagaccccg tagaaaagat caaaggatct tcttgagatc
     7141 ctttttttct gcgcgtaatc tgctgcttgc aaacaaaaaa accaccgcta ccagcggtgg
     7201 tttgtttgcc ggatcaagag ctaccaactc tttttccgaa ggtaactggc ttcagcagag
     7261 cgcagatacc aaatactgtc cttctagtgt agccgtagtt aggccaccac ttcaagaact
     7321 ctgtagcacc gcctacatac ctcgctctgc taatcctgtt accagtggct gctgccagtg
     7381 gcgataagtc gtgtcttacc gggttggact caagacgata gttaccggat aaggcgcagc
     7441 ggtcgggctg aacggggggt tcgtgcacac agcccagctt ggagcgaacg acctacaccg
     7501 aactgagata cctacagcgt gagctatgag aaagcgccac gcttcccgaa gggagaaagg
     7561 cggacaggta tccggtaagc ggcagggtcg gaacaggaga gcgcacgagg gagcttccag
     7621 ggggaaacgc ctggtatctt tatagtcctg tcgggtttcg ccacctctga cttgagcgtc
     7681 gatttttgtg atgctcgtca ggggggcgga gcctatggaa aaacgccagc aacgcggcct
     7741 ttttacggtt cctggccttt tgctggcctt ttgctcacat gt
//
