Features (pLannotate 1.2.2; 21 found; start..end, strand, type, name):
    141..192     -  misc_feature   bom (fragment): basis of mobility region from pBR322
    211..666     +  rep_origin     f1 ori (sequence partly withheld): f1 bacteriophage origin of replication; arrow indicates direction of (+) strand synthesis
    667..716     -  misc_feature   bom (fragment): basis of mobility region from pBR322
    818..853     -  CDS            rop (fragment): Rop protein, which maintains plasmids at low copy number; rop
    948..1052    +  promoter       AmpR promoter: bla
   1053..1913    +  CDS            AmpR: β-lactamase; bla; confers resistance to ampicillin, carbenicillin, and related antibiotics
   2084..2672    +  rep_origin     ori: high-copy-number ColE1/pMB1/pBR322/pUC origin of replication
   2745..2772    +  repeat_region  AAV2 ITR (fragment): inverted terminal repeat of adeno-associated virus serotype 2 inverted
   2801..2828    +  repeat_region  AAV2 ITR (fragment): inverted terminal repeat of adeno-associated virus serotype 2 inverted
   2891..2957    +  CDS            small t antigen (fragment): SV40 (simian virus 40) small t antigen
   2964..4142    +  promoter       EF-1α promoter: strong constitutive promoter for human elongation factor EF-1α
   4176..4209    -  protein_bind   lox2272: Cre-mediated recombination occurs in the 8-bp core sequence (GGATACTT). lox2272 sites are compatible with each other, but incompatible with loxP or loxN sites (Lee and Saito, 1988). Cre recombinase
   4272..4305    -  protein_bind   loxP: Cre-mediated recombination occurs in the 8-bp core sequence (GCATACAT). Cre recombinase
   4321..5889    -  CDS            G: GLYCO_RABVS - Experimental evidence at protein level: Swiss-Prot protein existence level 1. Attaches the virus to host cellular receptor, inducing endocytosis of the virion. In the endosome, the acidic pH induces conformational changes in the glycoprotein trimer, which trigger fusion between virus and cell membrane. There is convincing in vitro evidence that the muscular form of the nicotinic acetylcholine receptor (nAChR), the neuronal cell adhesion molecule (NCAM), and the p75 neurotrophin receptor (p75NTR) bind glycoprotein and thereby facilitate rabies virus entry into cells (By similarity
   5971..6438    -  CDS            RSVR_COTJA: Experimental evidence at protein level: Swiss-Prot protein existence level 1. Responsible for susceptibility to the retrovirus subgroup A Rous sarcoma virus. From Coturnix japonica (Japanese quail) (Coturnix coturnix japonica).
   6453..6486    +  protein_bind   lox2272: Cre-mediated recombination occurs in the 8-bp core sequence (GGATACTT). lox2272 sites are compatible with each other, but incompatible with loxP or loxN sites (Lee and Saito, 1988). Cre recombinase
   6557..6590    +  protein_bind   loxP: Cre-mediated recombination occurs in the 8-bp core sequence (GCATACAT). Cre recombinase
   6608..6632    +  misc_feature   MCS (fragment): pBluescript multiple cloning site
   6632..7220    +  misc_feature   WPRE: woodchuck hepatitis virus posttranscriptional regulatory element
   7252..7728    +  polyA_signal   hGH poly(A) signal: human growth hormone polyadenylation signal
   7768..136     +  repeat_region  AAV2 ITR (across the origin): inverted terminal repeat of adeno-associated virus serotype 2 inverted
>Addgene plasmid #102368 | pAAV-EF1a-FLEX-T-RG | addgene full sequence | sequence record 211478 | Addgene NGS Result
CCCCTAGTGATGGAGTTGGCCACTCCCTCTCTGCGCGCTCGCTCGCTCACTGAGGCCGGGCGACCAAAGG
TCGCCCGACGCCCGGGCTTTGCCCGGGCGGCCTCAGTGAGCGAGCGAGCGCGCAGCTGCCTGCAGGGGCG
CCTGATGCGGTATTTTCTCCTTACGCATCTGTGCGGTATTTCACACCGCATA
[95 nt withheld, positions 193-287]
T
[46 nt withheld, positions 289-334]
C
[141 nt withheld, positions 336-476]
CCTTTGACGTTGGAGTCCACGTTCTTTAATAGTGGACTCTTGTTCCAAACTGGAACAACACTCAACTCTA
TCTCGGGCTATTCTTTTGATTTATAAGGGATTTTGCCGATTTCGGTCTATTGGTTAAAAAATGAGCTGAT
TTAACAAAAATTTAACGCGAATTTTAACAAAATATTAACGTTTACAATTTTATGGTGCACTCTCAGTACA
ATCTGCTCTGATGCCGCATAGTTAAGCCAGCCCCGACACCCGCCAACACCCGCTGACGCGCCCTGACGGG
CTTGTCTGCTCCCGGCATCCGCTTACAGACAAGCTGTGACCGTCTCCGGGAGCTGCATGTGTCAGAGGTT
TTCACCGTCATCACCGAAACGCGCGAGACGAAAGGGCCTCGTGATACGCCTATTTTTATAGGTTAATGTC
ATGATAATAATGGTTTCTTAGACGTCAGGTGGCACTTTTCGGGGAAATGTGCGCGGAACCCCTATTTGTT
TATTTTTCTAAATACATTCAAATATGTATCCGCTCATGAGACAATAACCCTGATAAATGCTTCAATAATA
TTGAAAAAGGAAGAGTATGAGTATTCAACATTTCCGTGTCGCCCTTATTCCCTTTTTTGCGGCATTTTGC
CTTCCTGTTTTTGCTCACCCAGAAACGCTGGTGAAAGTAAAAGATGCTGAAGATCAGTTGGGTGCACGAG
TGGGTTACATCGAACTGGATCTCAACAGCGGTAAGATCCTTGAGAGTTTTCGCCCCGAAGAACGTTTTCC
AATGATGAGCACTTTTAAAGTTCTGCTATGTGGCGCGGTATTATCCCGTATTGACGCCGGGCAAGAGCAA
CTCGGTCGCCGCATACACTATTCTCAGAATGACTTGGTTGAGTACTCACCAGTCACAGAAAAGCATCTTA
CGGATGGCATGACAGTAAGAGAATTATGCAGTGCTGCCATAACCATGAGTGATAACACTGCGGCCAACTT
ACTTCTGACAACGATCGGAGGACCGAAGGAGCTAACCGCTTTTTTGCACAACATGGGGGATCATGTAACT
CGCCTTGATCGTTGGGAACCGGAGCTGAATGAAGCCATACCAAACGACGAGCGTGACACCACGATGCCTG
TAGCAATGGCAACAACGTTGCGCAAACTATTAACTGGCGAACTACTTACTCTAGCTTCCCGGCAACAATT
AATAGACTGGATGGAGGCGGATAAAGTTGCAGGACCACTTCTGCGCTCGGCCCTTCCGGCTGGCTGGTTT
ATTGCTGATAAATCTGGAGCCGGTGAGCGTGGGTCTCGCGGTATCATTGCAGCACTGGGGCCAGATGGTA
AGCCCTCCCGTATCGTAGTTATCTACACGACGGGGAGTCAGGCAACTATGGATGAACGAAATAGACAGAT
CGCTGAGATAGGTGCCTCACTGATTAAGCATTGGTAACTGTCAGACCAAGTTTACTCATATATACTTTAG
ATTGATTTAAAACTTCATTTTTAATTTAAAAGGATCTAGGTGAAGATCCTTTTTGATAATCTCATGACCA
AAATCCCTTAACGTGAGTTTTCGTTCCACTGAGCGTCAGACCCCGTAGAAAAGATCAAAGGATCTTCTTG
AGATCCTTTTTTTCTGCGCGTAATCTGCTGCTTGCAAACAAAAAAACCACCGCTACCAGCGGTGGTTTGT
TTGCCGGATCAAGAGCTACCAACTCTTTTTCCGAAGGTAACTGGCTTCAGCAGAGCGCAGATACCAAATA
CTGTTCTTCTAGTGTAGCCGTAGTTAGGCCACCACTTCAAGAACTCTGTAGCACCGCCTACATACCTCGC
TCTGCTAATCCTGTTACCAGTGGCTGCTGCCAGTGGCGATAAGTCGTGTCTTACCGGGTTGGACTCAAGA
CGATAGTTACCGGATAAGGCGCAGCGGTCGGGCTGAACGGGGGGTTCGTGCACACAGCCCAGCTTGGAGC
GAACGACCTACACCGAACTGAGATACCTACAGCGTGAGCTATGAGAAAGCGCCACGCTTCCCGAAGGGAG
AAAGGCGGACAGGTATCCGGTAAGCGGCAGGGTCGGAACAGGAGAGCGCACGAGGGAGCTTCCAGGGGGA
AACGCCTGGTATCTTTATAGTCCTGTCGGGTTTCGCCACCTCTGACTTGAGCGTCGATTTTTGTGATGCT
CGTCAGGGGGGCGGAGCCTATGGAAAAACGCCAGCAACGCGGCCTTTTTACGGTTCCTGGCCTTTTGCTG
GCCTTTTGCTCACATGTCCTGCAGGCAGCTGCGCGCTCGCTCGCTCACTGAGGCCGCCCGGGCGTCGGGC
GACCTTTGGTCGCCCGGCCTCAGTGAGCGAGCGAGCGCGCAGAGAGGGAGTGGCCAACTCCATCACTAGG
GGTTCCTGCGGCCGCACGCGTAAGCTTTGCAAAGATGGATAAAGTTTTAAACAGAGAGGAATCTTTGCAG
CTAATGGACCTTCTAGGTCTTGAAAGGAGTGGGAATTGGCTCCGGTGCCCGTCAGTGGGCAGAGCGCACA
TCGCCCACAGTCCCCGAGAAGTTGGGGGGAGGGGTCGGCAATTGAACCGGTGCCTAGAGAAGGTGGCGCG
GGGTAAACTGGGAAAGTGATGTCGTGTACTGGCTCCGCCTTTTTCCCGAGGGTGGGGGAGAACCGTATAT
AAGTGCAGTAGTCGCCGTGAACGTTCTTTTTCGCAACGGGTTTGCCGCCAGAACACAGGTAAGTGCCGTG
TGTGGTTCCCGCGGGCCTGGCCTCTTTACGGGTTATGGCCCTTGCGTGCCTTGAATTACTTCCACCTGGC
TGCAGTACGTGATTCTTGATCCCGAGCTTCGGGTTGGAAGTGGGTGGGAGAGTTCGAGGCCTTGCGCTTA
AGGAGCCCCTTCGCCTCGTGCTTGAGTTGAGGCCTGGCCTGGGCGCTGGGGCCGCCGCGTGCGAATCTGG
TGGCACCTTCGCGCCTGTCTCGCTGCTTTCGATAAGTCTCTAGCCATTTAAAATTTTTGATGACCTGCTG
CGACGCTTTTTTTCTGGCAAGATAGTCTTGTAAATGCGGGCCAAGATCTGCACACTGGTATTTCGGTTTT
TGGGGCCGCGGGCGGCGACGGGGCCCGTGCGTCCCAGCGCACATGTTCGGCGAGGCGGGGCCTGCGAGCG
CGGCCACCGAGAATCGGACGGGGGTAGTCTCAAGCTGGCCGGCCTGCTCTGGTGCCTGGCCTCGCGCCGC
CGTGTATCGCCCCGCCCTGGGCGGCAAGGCTGGCCCGGTCGGCACCAGTTGCGTGAGCGGAAAGATGGCC
GCTTCCCGGCCCTGCTGCAGGGAGCTCAAAATGGAGGACGCGGCGCTCGGGAGAGCGGGCGGGTGAGTCA
CCCACACAAAGGAAAAGGGCCTTTCCGTCCTCAGCCGTCGCTTCATGTGACTCCACGGAGTACCGGGCGC
CGTCCAGGCACCTCGATTAGTTCTCGAGCTTTTGGAGTACGTCGTCTTTAGGTTGGGGGGAGGGGTTTTA
TGCGATGGAGTTTCCCCACACTGAGTGGGTGGAGACTGAAGTTAGGCCAGCTTGGCACTTGATGTAATTC
TCCTTGGAATTTGCCCTTTTTGAGTTTGGATCTTGGTTCATTCTCAAGCCTCAGACAGTGGTTCAAAGTT
TTTTTCTTCCATTTCAGGTGTCGTGAGGTACCGGATCCTCTAGAGCCGCCACCATGGCCATAACTTCGTA
TAAAGTATCCTATACGAAGTTATATCAAAATAGGAAGACCAATGCTTCACCATCGACCCGAATTGCCAAG
CATCACCATCGACCCATAACTTCGTATAATGTATGCTATACGAAGTTATACTTCAACTAGTTCACAGTCT
GGTCTCGCCGCCGCTCTTGTGGCTCTCCCAGCTGCTGATGATCTTGCCGCTCTGGGGGGTCACGCTCACC
TCTCTGCCGGTGCCTCTCAGGTTGTGCTGGGTGGGCTCGCTTCTGTTCACTCTTCTGCAGCAGGTCATCA
GGAAGATGATCAGCATCAGGGCGGTCAGGGCGCCGGCGCTCAGCAGCACGTACTTGCCCCAGTTGGGCAG
GCCCAGGTCCACGCCGCTCACCTGGTTGTGCACGTCGGGCAGGTGCACCTCCACGAAGTCCTCGGCCTCG
TCGCCGTCCTTGAACACGGTGCTGGGGTCGGCCAGGGGGTGCACCAGGGGGATCACGCTGCTCTCCAGCA
GCTCCATGTGCTGCTGCAGCAGGCTGCTCTGCATCTCGGGGATCAGCACGTTGCCGTCGGGGCCCAGGAT
GATGCCGTTGAAGAACACGCCGTTCACGTGGGGGTGGCATCTGCCGCCCACTCTCAGGCAGCCCTTGCTG
GGCAGGATCTCGTTCCAGGTTCTCACGCTCTTGTAGTGGGCGTCGGCCTCCATCAGGGTCTTGTTGAAGA
TGGTGTAGGCCTTGCCGAAGCCGGGCACCAGCTTTCTCAGGTGGCTCAGTCTTCTGAAGCTCACGCTCTT
GGTGGTCATGATGCTCTCCAGGGCGTCCAGGCACTCCTCTCTCTTTCTCACCAGCTCCTCCACCACCAGG
TGCTCGATCTCGTCGCTTCTGAAGTCGTGCAGGTTCACCAGCTTGTCGGGGGGGCACCACTTGGTCTCGT
TGCTGGTCTGCATGCTCACCCAGGTGCCGTCCATCAGTCTCAGGCCCAGCACGCCGCACAGCTTCAGCTT
GCAGGCGCCCTTCAGGCTCTTGTACAGGCCTCTCTCGTCCACGAAGCCGCAGGTCTCGCTGCCCTTGCTG
GCTCTCTTGCCTCTGCTGTTGGTGAAGATGTCGCAGCTCATGCCCAGTCTGGGGTTCTCGGGCATCCAGA
TGGTGTAGTCGTGGTTGGTGCTGCAGTAGGTGCTGCTCACGGCCACGCCGCTGCACTTGCCGCTGGGGAA
CACTCTGCTGTGCAGGCTTCTGTCGTAGGGGTCCAGGTCGGCCACGCTGGGGCTGATGATCACCAGGCTC
TCCTTGGTGGTCTTCACGGTTCTCAGCCATCTGTAGTCGGGGTAGGGGTTGTGCAGGCTCTCCTCGTATC
TGGGGTCGCCGGCCATCTTCCAGTTGTAGGCGGCTCTGCAGGCGTCGGGGGTGGGTCTGAAGTGCTTTCT
CTTGAAGGTGGTGGTCACGTAGCCCACGAAGTTGGTGTAGGTCTCGGCCTCGGTCACCACGCCGGTGCAG
GTGAAGCCGTTCACCTTGATGGCCAGGATGTAGCCCACCTTCAGCTCCATGTAGCTGAAGCCGCTCAGGT
TGGTGCAGCCCTCGTCCTCCACCACCAGGTTGTTGGGGCAGCTCAGGTGGTGGATGTCGATGGGGCTCCA
GGGGCCCAGCTTGTCGGGGATGGTGTAGATGGGGAACTTGCCGAAGCACAGGGGGAACACCAGCAGGGGC
ACGAACAGCAGGGCCTGGGGCACTCCGGAAGGACCGGGGTTACTTTCAACATCGCCAGCGAGTTTCAACA
AAGCGTAGTTAGTACATTGACCACTACCGCTAGCGGAGAACAAGTCTGCCTGGCTCTTGTCAGGCACCAG
CAGCTCCTTGGATGCGCTTTCAAGACTGAAGATGTCAGACCTGCTTTTTGCTTTGGACTTCCCCCATGCA
GCGATACCACCCACAGCTACCAGGCAGCACAGGAGCACTGCAGTGATCAGCATCCACATGCGGCCGTGAT
TCCTGGCTGGCAGAGCACGTCCAGGAGCAGGGGCAGTGGGAGCCTCTGTGCCGTTGTCCGTGGGCACCGC
GGGGATCGCGCTGGTCCCGCAGCCCCACTCGTCCCGCCCGTCGTCGCAGTCGGGGTGTCCGTCGCACAGC
CAGTCCTGCGGGTAACACTCCCCGTGGGCACCGGGCGGCTCCGAGCAGCGGAACTGACCGGGGGGGCAAC
GGGACAAAGAACCGTTACCGGACCCGTTACCGGTCACGTTACCGGGCAGCAGCAGCAGCAGCAGCGCGGG
CAGCAGCCGCGCATCGATGTCGACGCATAACTTCGTATAGGATACTTTATACGAAGTTATCTTTGGGATT
CTTCCTATTTTGATCCAAGCATCACCATCGACCCTCTAGTCCAGATCTCACCATCGACCCATAACTTCGT
ATAGCATACATTATACGAAGTTATGTCCCTCGAGGAGGTTCGAATTCGATATCAAGCTTATCGATAATCA
ACCTCTGGATTACAAAATTTGTGAAAGATTGACTGGTATTCTTAACTATGTTGCTCCTTTTACGCTATGT
GGATACGCTGCTTTAATGCCTTTGTATCATGCTATTGCTTCCCGTATGGCTTTCATTTTCTCCTCCTTGT
ATAAATCCTGGTTGCTGTCTCTTTATGAGGAGTTGTGGCCCGTTGTCAGGCAACGTGGCGTGGTGTGCAC
TGTGTTTGCTGACGCAACCCCCACTGGTTGGGGCATTGCCACCACCTGTCAGCTCCTTTCCGGGACTTTC
GCTTTCCCCCTCCCTATTGCCACGGCGGAACTCATCGCCGCCTGCCTTGCCCGCTGCTGGACAGGGGCTC
GGCTGTTGGGCACTGACAATTCCGTGGTGTTGTCGGGGAAATCATCGTCCTTTCCTTGGCTGCTCGCCTA
TGTTGCCACCTGGATTCTGCGCGGGACGTCCTTCTGCTACGTCCCTTCGGCCCTCAATCCAGCGGACCTT
CCTTCCCGCGGCCTGCTGCCGGCTCTGCGGCCTCTTCCGCGTCTTCGCCTTCGCCCTCAGACGAGTCGGA
TCTCCCTTTGGGCCGCCTCCCCGCATCGATACCGAGCGCTGCTCGAGAGATCTACGGGTGGCATCCCTGT
GACCCCTCCCCAGTGCCTCTCCTGGCCCTGGAAGTTGCCACTCCAGTGCCCACCAGCCTTGTCCTAATAA
AATTAAGTTGCATCATTTTGTCTGACTAGGTGTCCTTCTATAATATTATGGGGTGGAGGGGGGTGGTATG
GAGCAAGGGGCAAGTTGGGAAGACAACCTGTAGGGCCTGCGGGGTCTATTGGGAACCAAGCTGGAGTGCA
GTGGCACAATCTTGGCTCACTGCAATCTCCGCCTCCTGGGTTCAAGCGATTCTCCTGCCTCAGCCTCCCG
AGTTGTTGGGATTCCAGGCATGCATGACCAGGCTCAGCTAATTTTTGTTTTTTTGGTAGAGACGGGGTTT
CACCATATTGGCCAGGCTGGTCTCCAACTCCTAATCTCAGGTGATCTACCCACCTTGGCCTCCCAAATTG
CTGGGATTACAGGCGTGAACCACTGCTCCCTTCCCTGTCCTTCTGATTTTGTAGGTAACCACGTGCGGAC
CGAGCGGCCGCAGGAA
